Addgene plasmid #56592: EYFP-H2B-6
Purpose: Localization: Nucleus/Histones, Excitation: 513, Emission: 527
Depositing lab: Michael Davidson. Depositing organization: Florida State University, Tallahassee.
Backbone
  Vector backbone: EYFP
  Backbone size w/o insert (bp): 4750
  Vector type: Mammalian Expression
  Selectable markers: Neomycin (select with G418)
Growth in bacteria
  Bacterial resistance: Kanamycin, 50 μg/mL
  Growth temperature: 37°C
  Growth strain: DH5alpha
  Copy number: High Copy
Gene/Insert
  Gene/Insert name: H2B (alt names: Human Histone H2B; NM_021058.3)
  Species: H. sapiens (human)
  Mutation: D26G and V119I in H2B
  Entrez Gene: H2BC11 (a.k.a. H2B/r, H2BFR, H2BJ, HIST1H2BJ)
  Promoter: CMV
  Tag / fusion protein: EYFP
  Cloning method: Unknown
  Sequencing primers: 5′ CMV-F; 3′ SV40pA-R
Terms and licenses: Academic/Nonprofit Terms; Industry Terms
Depositor comments: . Excitation = 513; Emission = 527
How to cite: EYFP-H2B-6 was a gift from Michael Davidson (Addgene plasmid # 56592 ; http://n2t.net/addgene:56592 ; RRID:Addgene_56592)
