[The description below was written by a language model from this plasmid's Addgene catalogue record.]
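Description:
EYFP-H2B-6 is a mammalian expression plasmid that produces human histone H2B fused to the enhanced yellow fluorescent protein EYFP, giving a fluorescent marker for the nucleus and chromatin. It is built on an EYFP backbone of about 4.75 kb (excluding the insert). It is maintained in E. coli as a high-copy plasmid under kanamycin selection. In mammalian cells, a neomycin resistance marker allows selection with G418, so the construct can be used for transient transfection or for deriving stable lines. No feature table accompanies the record, so the origin of replication and the promoters driving the resistance markers are not stated. A listed sequencing primer that anneals in an SV40 polyadenylation signal suggests that element lies downstream of the fusion.

The insert is the human H2B coding sequence corresponding to the H2BC11 (HIST1H2BJ) gene, and it carries two recorded amino-acid substitutions, D26G and V119I. Expression is driven by the CMV promoter, a strong constitutive promoter in most mammalian cell types. The record names EYFP as the fusion partner but does not explicitly state whether it sits at the N- or C-terminus of H2B, and it does not describe the linker. The cloning method is listed as unknown.

Because H2B is a core nucleosome component, the fusion is expected to incorporate into chromatin and label nuclei in interphase and condensed chromosomes during mitosis. The recorded purpose is nucleus/histone localization imaging, with excitation at 513 nm and emission at 527 nm. This makes it suited to live-cell or fixed-cell fluorescence microscopy with standard yellow fluorescent protein filter sets.
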