>Addgene plasmid #56592 | EYFP-H2B-6 | depositor partial sequence | sequence record 87480 | insert sequence
GACGTCAGATCCGCTAGCGCTACCGGACTCAGATCTCGAGCTCAAGCTTCGAATTCTGCAGTCGACGGTA
CCGCCACCATGCCAGAGCCAGCGAAGTCTGCTCCCGCCCCGAAAAAGGGCTCCAAGAAGGCGGTGACTAA
GGCGCAGAAGAAAGGCGGCAAGAAGCGCAAGCGCAGCCGCAAGGAGAGCTATTCCATCTATGTGTACAAG
GTTCTGAAGCAGGTCCACCCTGACACCGGCATTTCGTCCAAGGCCATGGGCATCATGAATTCGTTTGTGA
ACGACATTTTCGAGCGCATCGCAGGTGAGGCTTCCCGCCTGGCGCATTACAACAAGCGCTCGACCATCAC
CTCCAGGGAGATCCAGACGGCCGTGCGCCTGCTGCTGCCTGGGGAGTTGGCCAAGCACGCCGTGTCCGAG
GGTACTAAGGCCATCACCAAGTACACCAGCGCTAAGGATCCACCGGTCGCCACCATGGTGAGCAAGGGCG
AGGAGCTGTTCACCGGGGTGGTGCCCATCCTGGTCGAGCTGGACGGCGACGTAAACGGCCACAAGTTCAG
CGTGTCCGGCGAGGGCGAGGGCGATGCCACCTACGGCAAGCTGACCCTGAAGTTCATCTGCACCACCGGC
AAGCTGCCCGTGCCCTGGCCCACCCTCGTGACCACCTTCGGCTACGGCCTGCAGTGCTTCGCCCGCTACC
CCGACCACATGAAGCAGCACGACTTCTTCAAGTCCGCCATGCCCGAAGGCTACGTCCAGGAGCGCACCAT
CTTCTTCAAGGACGACGGCAACTACAAGACCCGCGCCGAGGTGAAGTTCGAGGGCGACACCCTGGTGAAC
CGCATCGAGCTGAAGGGCATCGACTTCAAGGAGGACGGCAACATCCTGGGGCACAAGCTGGAGTACAACT
ACAACAGCCACAACGTCTATATCATGGCCGACAAGCAGAAGAACGGCATCAAGGTGAACTTCAAGATCCG
CCACAACATCGAGGACGGCAGCGTGCAGCTCGCCGACCACTACCAGCAGAACACCCCCATCGGCGACGGC
CCCGTGCTGCTGCCCGACAACCACTACCTGAGCTACCAGTCCGCCCTGAGCAAAGACCCCAACGAGAAGC
GCGATCACATGGTCCTGCTGGAGTTCGTGACCGCCGCCGGGATCACTCTCGGCATGGACGAGCTGTACAA
GTAAAGCGGCCGCGACTCTAGATCATAATCAGCCATACCACATT
