>Addgene plasmid #56592 | EYFP-H2B-6 | addgene partial sequence | sequence record 104017 | C-ter-GFP 5'-CTCCTCGCCCTTGCTCAC-3'
CTTGGTGATGGCCTTAGTACCCTCGGACACGGCGTGCTTGGCCAACTCCCCAGGCAGCAGCAGGCGCACG
GCCGTCTGGATCTCCCTGGAGGTGATGGTCGAGCGCTTGTTGTAATGCGCCAGGCGGGAAGCCTCACCTG
CGATGCGCTCGAAAATGTCGTTCACAAACGAATTCATGATGCCCATGGCCTTGGACGAAATGCCGGTGTC
AGGGTGGACCTGCTTCAGAACCTTGTACACATAGATGGAATAGCTCTCCTTGCGGCTGCGCTTGCGCTTC
TTGCCGCCTTTCTTCTGCGCCTTAGTCACCGCCTTCTTGGAGCCCTTTTTCGGGGCGGGAGCAGACTTCG
CTGGCTCTGGCATGGTGGCGGTACCGTCGACTGCAGAATTCGAAGCTTGAGCTCGAGATCTGAGTCCGGT
AGCGCTAGCGGATCTGACGGTTCACTAAACCAGCTCTGCTTATATAGACCTCCCACCGTACACGCCTACC
GCCCATTTGCGTCAATGGGGCGGAGTTGTTACGACATTTTGGAAAGTCCCGTTGATTTTGGTGCCAAAAC
AAACTCCCATTGACGTCAATGGGGTGGAGACTTGGAAATCCCCGTGAGTCAAACCGCTATCCACGCCCAT
TGATGTACTGCCAAAACCGCATCACCATGGTAATAGCGATGACTAATACGTAGATGTACTGCCAAGTAGG
AAAGTCCCATAAGGTCATGTACTGGGCATAATGCCAGGCGGGCCATTTACCGTCATTGACGTCAATAGGG
G
